Addgene plasmid #224266: pProEx Rheb(R15C) CL
Purpose: Protein purification of Rheb (R15C)
Depositing lab: Kevan Shokat. Depositing organization: University of California, San Francisco (UCSF). Publication: Targeting Ras-, Rho-, and Rab-family GTPases via a conserved cryptic pocket. Morstein J, Bowcut V, Fernando M, Yang Y, Zhu L, Jenkins ML, Evans JT, Guiley KZ, Peacock DM, Krahnke S, Lin Z, Taran KA, Huang BJ, Stephen AG, Burke JE, Lightstone FC, Shokat KM. Cell. 2024 Sep 6:S0092-8674(24)00908-5. doi: 10.1016/j.cell.2024.08.017. PubMed 39255801.
Backbone
  Vector backbone: pProEx
  Vector type: Bacterial Expression
Growth in bacteria
  Bacterial resistance: Ampicillin, 100 μg/mL
  Growth temperature: 37°C
  Growth strain: DH5alpha
  Copy number: Unknown
Gene/Insert
  Gene/Insert name: Rheb
  Species: H. sapiens (human)
  Mutation: R15C
  Entrez Gene: RHEB (a.k.a. RHEB2)
  Cloning method: Gene Synthesis
Terms and licenses: Academic/Nonprofit Terms; Industry Terms: Not Available to Industry
How to cite: pProEx Rheb(R15C) CL was a gift from Kevan Shokat (Addgene plasmid # 224266 ; http://n2t.net/addgene:224266 ; RRID:Addgene_224266)
