[The description below was written by a language model from this plasmid's Addgene catalogue record and pLannotate feature annotations shown in this document.]
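Description:
pProEx Rheb(R15C) CL is a bacterial expression plasmid of about 5.3 kb, built on the pProEx backbone for producing recombinant human Rheb carrying the R15C substitution in E. coli. It replicates from a ColE1/pMB1-type origin and is selected with ampicillin through a β-lactamase (AmpR) cassette driven by its own promoter. An f1 phage origin is also present, along with small remnants of pBR322-derived sequence (bom and rop fragments) that appear to be backbone leftovers rather than functional parts.

The expression cassette places the synthesized RHEB coding sequence downstream of a lac operator. The annotation software did not identify the promoter as a whole, picking up only short fragment matches to other bacterial promoters upstream of the operator, so the promoter identity is not stated in the record. A plasmid-borne lacI gene under the lacIq promoter supplies abundant lac repressor, keeping expression off until it is induced with IPTG. The open reading frame begins with a polyhistidine tag (a partial match to an 8xHis tag) followed by a TEV protease recognition site. The fusion protein can therefore be captured by metal-affinity chromatography and the tag then cleaved off. The RHEB annotation covers a fragment of the protein rather than the full length. The meaning of the "CL" suffix is not explained in the record. Transcription is terminated by the rrnB T1 and T2 terminators, which sit after a 5S rRNA segment. Rheb is a small GTPase that activates mTORC1, and the stated purpose of the plasmid is purification of the R15C mutant protein.
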