Features (pLannotate 1.2.2; 22 found; start..end, strand, type, name):
      3..20      +  promoter       tet promoter (fragment): E. coli promoter for tetracycline efflux protein gene
     16..117     -  CDS            yciV (fragment): RNAAM_ECOLI - Also known as trpH From Escherichia coli (strain K12).
    192..208     +  promoter       EM7 promoter (fragment): synthetic bacterial promoter&nbsp
    230..246     +  protein_bind   lac operator: The lac repressor binds to the lac operator to inhibit transcription in E. coli. This inhibition can be relieved by adding lactose or isopropyl-β-D-thiogalactopyranoside (IPTG). lac repressor encoded by lacI
    277..296     +  CDS            8xHis (fragment): 8xHis affinity tag
    318..338     +  CDS            TEV site: tobacco etch virus (TEV) protease recognition and cleavage site
    351..860     +  CDS            RHEB (fragment): RHEB_HUMAN - Also known as RHEB2. Experimental evidence at protein level: Swiss-Prot protein existence level 1. Activates the protein kinase activity of mTORC1, and thereby plays a role in the regulation of apoptosis. Stimulates the phosphorylation of S6K1 and EIF4EBP1 through activation of mTORC1 signaling. Has low intrinsic GTPase activity. From Homo sapiens (Human).
   1036..1151    +  ncRNA          5S rRNA: Accession: RF00001 - 5S ribosomal RNA
   1155..1241    +  terminator     rrnB T1 terminator: Escherichia coli rrnB; transcription terminator T1 from the E. coli rrnB gene
   1333..1360    +  terminator     rrnB T2 terminator: transcription terminator T2 from the E. coli rrnB gene
   1379..1470    +  promoter       AmpR promoter: bla
   1471..2331    +  CDS            AmpR: β-lactamase; bla; confers resistance to ampicillin, carbenicillin, and related antibiotics
   2502..3090    +  rep_origin     ori: high-copy-number ColE1/pMB1/pBR322/pUC origin of replication
   3276..3327    -  misc_feature   bom (fragment): basis of mobility region from pBR322
   3338..3766    -  rep_origin     f1 ori (sequence partly withheld): f1 bacteriophage origin of replication; arrow indicates direction of (+) strand synthesis
   3771..3787    -  CDS            lacZα (fragment): LacZα fragment of β-galactosidase; lacZ fragment
   3788..3839    -  misc_feature   bom (fragment): basis of mobility region from pBR322
   3840..3856    +  misc_feature   bom (fragment): basis of mobility region from pBR322
   3872..3910    -  misc_feature   bom (fragment): basis of mobility region from pBR322
   4012..4052    -  CDS            rop (fragment): Rop protein, which maintains plasmids at low copy number; rop
   4096..4173    +  promoter       lacIq promoter: lacI (mutant); In the lacIq allele, a single base change in the promoter boosts expression of the lacI gene about 10-fold.
   4174..5256    +  CDS            lacI: lac repressor; lacI; The lac repressor binds to the lac operator to inhibit transcription in E. coli. This inhibition can be relieved by adding lactose or isopropyl-β-D-thiogalactopyranoside (IPTG).
>Addgene plasmid #224266 | pProEx Rheb(R15C) CL | addgene full sequence | sequence record 445632 | Addgene NGS Result
GTTTGACAGCTTATCATCGACTGCACGGTGCACCAATGCTTCTGGCGTCAGGCAGCCATCGGAAGCTGTG
GTATGGCTGTGCAGGTCGTAAATCACTGCATAATTCGTGTCGCTCAAGGCGCACTCCCGTTCTGGATAAT
GTTTTTTGCGCCGACATCATAACGGTTCTGGCAAATATTCTGAAATGAGCTGTTGACAATTAATCATCCG
GTCCGTATAATCTGTGGAATTGTGAGCGGATAACAATTTCACACAGGAAACAGACCATGTCGTACTACCA
TCACCATCACCATCACGATTACGATATCCCAACGACCGAAAACCTGTATTTTCAGGGCGCCATGGGATCC
ATGCCCCAATCAAAAAGTAGGAAGATAGCTATCCTCGGTTACTGCAGCGTAGGCAAGTCTAGCTTGACCA
TTCAGTTCGTGGAAGGTCAATTCGTGGACAGCTATGATCCGACGATCGAGAACACCTTCACCAAACTGAT
TACCGTTAATGGCCAAGAATACCACCTGCAGCTGGTGGACACCGCTGGTCAAGATGAGTATTCGATCTTT
CCGCAGACGTACTCTATCGACATCAACGGCTACATTTTGGTGTATTCCGTGACCAGCATCAAGAGCTTTG
AAGTTATCAAAGTCATTCATGGTAAGCTGCTGGATATGGTTGGTAAGGTGCAGATTCCGATTATGCTGGT
CGGGAACAAAAAAGATCTGCACATGGAACGTGTTATCAGCTATGAAGAGGGCAAGGCGCTGGCAGAGTCC
TGGAATGCGGCGTTTTTGGAGAGCTCCGCGAAAGAAAACCAGACTGCCGTTGACGTTTTCCGCCGTATTA
TCCTTGAGGCAGAGAAAATGTAAGAATTCAAAGGCCTACGTCGACGAGCTCACTAGTCGCGGCCGCTTTC
GAATCTAGAGCCTGCAGTCTCGAGGCATGCGGTACCAAGCTTGGCTGTTTTGGCGGATGAGAGAAGATTT
TCAGCCTGATACAGATTAAATCAGAACGCAGAAGCGGTCTGATAAAACAGAATTTGCCTGGCGGCAGTAG
CGCGGTGGTCCCACCTGACCCCATGCCGAACTCAGAAGTGAAACGCCGTAGCGCCGATGGTAGTGTGGGG
TCTCCCCATGCGAGAGTAGGGAACTGCCAGGCATCAAATAAAACGAAAGGCTCAGTCGAAAGACTGGGCC
TTTCGTTTTATCTGTTGTTTGTCGGTGAACGCTCTCCTGAGTAGGACAAATCCGCCGGGAGCGGATTTGA
ACGTTGCGAAGCAACGGCCCGGAGGGTGGCGGGCAGGACGCCCGCCATAAACTGCCAGGCATCAAATTAA
GCAGAAGGCCATCCTGACGGATGGCCTTTTTGCGTTTCTACAAACTCTTTTGTTTATTTTTCTAAATACA
TTCAAATATGTATCCGCTCATGAGACAATAACCCTGATAAATGCTTCAATAATATTGAAAAAGGAAGAGT
ATGAGTATTCAACATTTCCGTGTCGCCCTTATTCCCTTTTTTGCGGCATTTTGCCTTCCTGTTTTTGCTC
ACCCAGAAACGCTGGTGAAAGTAAAAGATGCTGAAGATCAGTTGGGTGCACGAGTGGGTTACATCGAACT
GGATCTCAACAGCGGTAAGATCCTTGAGAGTTTTCGCCCCGAAGAACGTTTTCCAATGATGAGCACTTTT
AAAGTTCTGCTATGTGGCGCGGTATTATCCCGTGTTGACGCCGGGCAAGAGCAACTCGGTCGCCGCATAC
ACTATTCTCAGAATGACTTGGTTGAGTACTCACCAGTCACAGAAAAGCATCTTACGGATGGCATGACAGT
AAGAGAATTATGCAGTGCTGCCATAACCATGAGTGATAACACTGCGGCCAACTTACTTCTGACAACGATC
GGAGGACCGAAGGAGCTAACCGCTTTTTTGCACAACATGGGGGATCATGTAACTCGCCTTGATCGTTGGG
AACCGGAGCTGAATGAAGCCATACCAAACGACGAGCGTGACACCACGATGCCTGTAGCAATGGCAACAAC
GTTGCGCAAACTATTAACTGGCGAACTACTTACTCTAGCTTCCCGGCAACAATTAATAGACTGGATGGAG
GCGGATAAAGTTGCAGGACCACTTCTGCGCTCGGCCCTTCCGGCTGGCTGGTTTATTGCTGATAAATCTG
GAGCCGGTGAGCGTGGGTCTCGCGGTATCATTGCAGCACTGGGGCCAGATGGTAAGCCCTCCCGTATCGT
AGTTATCTACACGACGGGGAGTCAGGCAACTATGGATGAACGAAATAGACAGATCGCTGAGATAGGTGCC
TCACTGATTAAGCATTGGTAACTGTCAGACCAAGTTTACTCATATATACTTTAGATTGATTTAAAACTTC
ATTTTTAATTTAAAAGGATCTAGGTGAAGATCCTTTTTGATAATCTCATGACCAAAATCCCTTAACGTGA
GTTTTCGTTCCACTGAGCGTCAGACCCCGTAGAAAAGATCAAAGGATCTTCTTGAGATCCTTTTTTTCTG
CGCGTAATCTGCTGCTTGCAAACAAAAAAACCACCGCTACCAGCGGTGGTTTGTTTGCCGGATCAAGAGC
TACCAACTCTTTTTCCGAAGGTAACTGGCTTCAGCAGAGCGCAGATACCAAATACTGTCCTTCTAGTGTA
GCCGTAGTTAGGCCACCACTTCAAGAACTCTGTAGCACCGCCTACATACCTCGCTCTGCTAATCCTGTTA
CCAGTGGCTGCTGCCAGTGGCGATAAGTCGTGTCTTACCGGGTTGGACTCAAGACGATAGTTACCGGATA
AGGCGCAGCGGTCGGGCTGAACGGGGGGTTCGTGCACACAGCCCAGCTTGGAGCGAACGACCTACACCGA
ACTGAGATACCTACAGCGTGAGCTATGAGAAAGCGCCACGCTTCCCGAAGGGAGAAAGGCGGACAGGTAT
CCGGTAAGCGGCAGGGTCGGAACAGGAGAGCGCACGAGGGAGCTTCCAGGGGGAAACGCCTGGTATCTTT
ATAGTCCTGTCGGGTTTCGCCACCTCTGACTTGAGCGTCGATTTTTGTGATGCTCGTCAGGGGGGCGGAG
CCTATGGAAAAACGCCAGCAACGCGGCCTTTTTACGGTTCCTGGCCTTTTGCTGGCCTTTTGCTCACATG
TTCTTTCCTGCGTTATCCCCTGATTCTGTGGATAACCGTATTACCGCCTTTGAGTGAGCTGATACCGCTC
GCCGCAGCCGAACGACCGAGCGCAGCGAGTCAGTGAGCGAGGAAGCGGAAGAGCGCCTGATGCGGTATTT
TCTCCTTACGCATCTGTGCGGTATTTCACACCGCATAATTTTGTTAAAATTCGCGTTAAATTTTTGTTAA
ATCAGCTCATTTTTTAACCAATAGGCCGAAATCGGCAAAATCCCTTATAAATCAAAAGAATAGACCGAGA
TAGGGT
[37 nt withheld, positions 3437-3473]
AAAGAACGTGGACTCCAACGTCAAAGG
[49 nt withheld, positions 3501-3549]
T
[91 nt withheld, positions 3551-3641]
G
[124 nt withheld, positions 3643-3766]
CCCATTCGCCATTCAGGCTGCTATGGTGCACTCTCAGTACAATCTGCTCTGATGCCGCATAGTTAAGCCA
GTACCAGTCACGTAGCGATATCGCTACGTGACTGGTACACTCCGCTATCGCTACGTGACTGGGTCATGGC
TGCGCCCCGACACCCGCCAACACCCGCTGACGCGCCCTGACGGGCTTGTCTGCTCCCGGCATCCGCTTAC
AGACAAGCTGTGACCGTCTCCGGGAGCTGCATGTGTCAGAGGTTTTCACCGTCATCACCGAAACGCGCGA
GGCAGCAGATCAATTCGCGCGCGAAGGCGAAGCGGCATGCATTTACGTTGACACCATCGAATGGTGCAAA
ACCTTTCGCGGTATGGCATGATAGCGCCCGGAAGAGAGTCAATTCAGGGTGGTGAATGTGAAACCAGTAA
CGTTATACGATGTCGCAGAGTATGCCGGTGTCTCTTATCAGACCGTTTCCCGCGTGGTGAACCAGGCCAG
CCACGTTTCTGCGAAAACGCGGGAAAAAGTGGAAGCGGCGATGGCGGAGCTGAATTACATTCCCAACCGC
GTGGCACAACAACTGGCGGGCAAACAGTCGTTGCTGATTGGCGTTGCCACCTCCAGTCTGGCCCTGCACG
CGCCGTCGCAAATTGTCGCGGCGATTAAATCTCGCGCCGATCAACTGGGTGCCAGCGTGGTGGTGTCGAT
GGTAGAACGAAGCGGCGTCGAAGCCTGTAAAGCGGCGGTGCACAATCTTCTCGCGCAACGCGTCAGTGGG
CTGATCATTAACTATCCGCTGGATGACCAGGATGCCATTGCTGTGGAAGCTGCCTGCACTAATGTTCCGG
CGTTATTTCTTGATGTCTCTGACCAGACACCCATCAACAGTATTATTTTCTCCCATGAAGACGGTACGCG
ACTGGGCGTGGAGCATCTGGTCGCATTGGGTCACCAGCAAATCGCGCTGTTAGCGGGCCCATTAAGTTCT
GTCTCGGCGCGTCTGCGTCTGGCTGGCTGGCATAAATATCTCACTCGCAATCAAATTCAGCCGATAGCGG
AACGGGAAGGCGACTGGAGTGCCATGTCCGGTTTTCAACAAACCATGCAAATGCTGAATGAGGGCATCGT
TCCCACTGCGATGCTGGTTGCCAACGATCAGATGGCGCTGGGCGCAATGCGCGCCATTACCGAGTCCGGG
CTGCGCGTTGGTGCGGATATCTCGGTAGTGGGATACGACGATACCGAAGACAGCTCATGTTATATCCCGC
CGTTAACCACCATCAAACAGGATTTTCGCCTGCTGGGGCAAACCAGCGTGGACCGCTTGCTGCAACTCTC
TCAGGGCCAGGCGGTGAAGGGCAATCAGCTGTTGCCCGTCTCACTGGTGAAAAGAAAAACCACCCTGGCA
CCCAATACGCAAACCGCCTCTCCCCGCGCGTTGGCCGATTCATTAATGCAGCTGGCACGACAGGTTTCCC
GACTGGAAAGCGGGCAGTGAGCGCAACGCAATTAATGTAAGTTAGCGCGAATTGATCTG
